Addgene plasmid #164747: LjUBQ:MtIDA35:T35s
Purpose: Overexpression of Peptide coding gene (Binary vector)
Depositing lab: Wolf Scheible. Depositing organization: Noble Research Institute, LLC.
Backbone
  Vector backbone: EC50505
  Backbone size w/o insert (bp): 10475
  Vector type: Plant Expression
  Selectable markers: Neomycin (select with G418) ; N/A
Growth in bacteria
  Bacterial resistance: Kanamycin, 50 μg/mL
  Growth temperature: 37°C
  Growth strain: DH5alpha
  Copy number: High Copy
Gene/Insert
  Gene/Insert name: Medtr7g115360.1 (alt names: IDA35; KEH24569.1)
  Species: Medicago truncatula
  Insert size (bp): 342
  Promoter: Lotus japonicus Ubiquitin
  Tag / fusion protein: Terminator 35S (C terminal on insert)
  Cloning method: Unknown
Terms and licenses: Academic/Nonprofit Terms; Industry Terms: Not Available to Industry
Depositor comments: Cloned by Sonali/Shulan
How to cite: LjUBQ:MtIDA35:T35s was a gift from Wolf Scheible (Addgene plasmid # 164747 ; http://n2t.net/addgene:164747 ; RRID:Addgene_164747)
