[The description below was written by a language model from this plasmid's Addgene catalogue record and pLannotate feature annotations shown in this document.]
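Description:
LjUBQ:MtIDA35:T35s is a plant-expression binary vector built on the EC50505 backbone for overexpressing a small peptide-coding gene from Medicago truncatula. In bacteria it is maintained through a high-copy ColE1/pUC-type origin and selected with kanamycin through an aphA-3 KanR gene driven by the bla (AmpR) promoter. The pVS1 replication module (oriV, RepA and the StaA stability protein) allows stable maintenance in Agrobacterium, the usual delivery host for this type of vector. A short fragment of an incP oriV is also annotated.

The transferred region is delimited by nopaline C58-type right and left T-DNA border repeats. Inside it, a NOS promoter–NeoR/KanR (nptII)–NOS terminator cassette provides a plant selectable marker conferring resistance to kanamycin, neomycin or G418. According to the catalogue entry, the payload is the 342 bp Medtr7g115360.1 coding sequence (IDA35), placed under the Lotus japonicus ubiquitin promoter for strong constitutive expression and followed by the 35S terminator. That terminator is entered in the tag field, but it is a transcription terminator rather than a protein fusion. None of these three elements is called out in the automated feature table. However, an unannotated stretch of roughly 1.6 kb between the right border and the NOS promoter is the probable location of this expression cassette.

The sequenced record is 7,737 nt, which is shorter than the listed backbone size of 10,475 bp. The record does not explain this discrepancy. The stated use is overexpression of the peptide gene in plants.
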