Features (pLannotate 1.2.2; 12 found; start..end, strand, type, name):
     42..630     +  rep_origin     ori: high-copy-number ColE1/pMB1/pBR322/pUC origin of replication
    753..777     -  misc_feature   RB T-DNA repeat: right border repeat from nopaline C58 T-DNA
   2392..2571    +  promoter       NOS promoter: nopaline synthase promoter
   2593..3387    +  CDS            NeoR/KanR: aminoglycoside phosphotransferase from Tn5; aph(3')-II (or nptII); confers resistance to neomycin, kanamycin, and G418 (Geneticin®)
   3400..3652    +  terminator     NOS terminator: nopaline synthase terminator and poly(A) signal
   3747..3771    -  misc_feature   LB T-DNA repeat: left border repeat from nopaline C58 T-DNA
   4035..4664    +  CDS            pVS1 StaA: stability protein from the Pseudomonas plasmid pVS1 (Heeb et al., 2000)
   5093..6166    +  CDS            pVS1 RepA: replication protein from the Pseudomonas plasmid pVS1 (Heeb et al., 2000)
   6232..6426    +  rep_origin     pVS1 oriV: origin of replication for the Pseudomonas plasmid pVS1 (Heeb et al., 2000)
   6632..6692    +  rep_origin     oriV (fragment): incP origin of replication
   6709..6813    +  promoter       AmpR promoter: bla
   6814..7608    +  CDS            KanR: aminoglycoside phosphotransferase; aphA-3; confers resistance to kanamycin
>Addgene plasmid #164747 | LjUBQ:MtIDA35:T35s | addgene full sequence | sequence record 325437 | Addgene NGS Result
CACTGAGCGTCAGACCCCGTAGAAAAGATCAAAGGATCTTCTTGAGATCCTTTTTTTCTGCGCGTAATCT
GCTGCTTGCAAACAAAAAAACCACCGCTACCAGCGGTGGTTTGTTTGCCGGATCAAGAGCTACCAACTCT
TTTTCCGAAGGTAACTGGCTTCAGCAGAGCGCAGATACCAAATACTGTCCTTCTAGTGTAGCCGTAGTTA
GGCCACCACTTCAAGAACTCTGTAGCACCGCCTACATACCTCGCTCTGCTAATCCTGTTACCAGTGGCTG
CTGCCAGTGGCGATAAGTCGTGTCTTACCGGGTTGGACTCAAGACGATAGTTACCGGATAAGGCGCAGCG
GTCGGGCTGAACGGGGGGTTCGTGCACACAGCCCAGCTTGGAGCGAACGACCTACACCGAACTGAGATAC
CTACAGCGTGAGCTATGAGAAAGCGCCACGCTTCCCGAAGGGAGAAAGGCGGACAGGTATCCGGTAAGCG
GCAGGGTCGGAACAGGAGAGCGCACGAGGGAGCTTCCAGGGGGAAACGCCTGGTATCTTTATAGTCCTGT
CGGGTTTCGCCACCTCTGACTTGAGCGTCGATTTTTGTGATGCTCGTCAGGGGGGCGGAGCCTATGGAAA
AACGCCAGCAACGCGGCCTTTTTACGGTTCCTGTGGTTGGCACATACAAATGGACGAACGGATAAACCTT
TTCACGCCCTTTTAAATATCCGATTATTCTAATAAACGCTCTTTTCTCTTAGGTTTACCCGCCAATATAT
CCTGTCAAACACTGATAGTTTAAACTCCCTCGGTCACATGTGCATCCTCTAGTGGAGGGAGAGAGGATTT
TGAGGAAATAATTAATTGAATTACTTGTATTATTGATAAAGTAATTTAGATAAGTTGTTAGTACAACTTA
TTGCAACTATGGATAGACAAAAATCACTTATTTTAAGGGGAGAAGTATATAACAACTTATTATAAAATTT
CTGAGCAGCCGGCCTCCTCCAATCAATCATAGAGAGTGGAGCCCATTCTGGAAAACCAAGGAACCCCCAA
CTTGCACTGGTGCGGTGGCCCAATTCAAAAAAAACGGGGCCCAGCAAAGTAACGCCGTTGTAACGATTTA
TCAATCCAAACTCAAAAGGCGGCGAGATGCGTTTAACTCCGTGAAATTAACAAACCGCCAACAACTTGCA
ATTTGCAACTACCGTTTCCAAGAAGAACTCAACCACACAACGTATCCTATCCCAAACCACACGCAACTAG
TGACGCGTCATAAGGACACGTGTCACAATTTGACTGGTTAATAATTTCACCGCTTTTGCTATAAATTACC
TCCAATCCCCTTAGCTTCTTCACAATTCAGTTCCCAACCCTAACAATTCTTGTTCATATCGCTTCTCTCT
ACTTTCAAGGTATGATCCAATTTCTCTCTTCTTTCTCTGTAATCCTTTCGTTGAGTTTTGTTTCCGATCA
ATCATAGGTAGTTTTCTTGTTTCGAAGCATGAGATCTAGGAATTTTTTGTGATTTTCCAAAATTGAGATC
GGTTTGAAATTGAATTTTACAGCTTGAATCTCAGATCTTGTTTTATCAATGTTTTCGATGGCTTGCGATG
TAGATCTATGATAATTGTGGTTCAGTTTTGTTAGGAATCGATTTCGGTTTAGCAATTGCAGATTAATTAG
GGTTTCCAATTGAATTCTTCAGATCCGTTATGGAATTATGTCAAATAATTTATTCAAATTGGAAATTATT
GTTAGATCCACTCTTAATCTGTTTGATCCAAGCTTCAATTAGGGTTTTCACTTGTTTCAATTTCTTGTTA
TGGATTCTGATTTATCTGTTGATGTTAGATCCACTCTTAATCTGTTTGATCCAAGCGTTAATTAGGGTTT
TCACTTGTTTCAATTTCGTGTGTTGGATTCTGATTTATCTGTTGTTGATGTGATTACAGAATGGGTAGCA
ATAACATGATAAAGTTGTTCTTGTTGACAACATTAATTCTTCTTGTATTGAGTATAGAGAACACAAGTGC
AGCAAGAACACTACTACAAAGAGGTCCAGTGAAAGGTTCAACGAAGAATCCATGCTCTACAGTTCCTGGT
CGCAGTAAAGGGCGTTGTACTTTGGCTGAAATCCATGTTGCTGGACATATTAACGTTGTTCATTCATCAC
CACCACCTTTTCCTGCAGATATAATTCCCAAGTTTGGAGCAGCTGTTATTAATAATGAACAAAAAAGAGA
GCTCATCAAGACCTTCACTGAATCAGACAAACATCTACAATTTAAAAAATGAGCTAAGCTTGAATTCTTG
CGGAGAGCGGAGAATTAAGGGAGTCACGTTATGACCCCCGCCGATGACGCGGGACAAGCCGTTTTACGTT
TGGAACTGACAGAACCGCAACGTTGAAGGAGCCACTCAGCCGCGGGTTTCTGGAGTTTAATGAGCTAAGC
ACATACGTCAGAAACCATTATTGCGCGTTCAAAAGTCGCCTAAGGTCACTATCAGCTAGCAAATATTTCT
TGTCAAAAATGCTCCACTGACGTTCCATAAATTCCCCTCGGTATCCAATTAGAGTCTCATATTCACTCTC
AAATGATTGAACAAGATGGATTGCACGCAGGTTCTCCGGCCGCTTGGGTGGAGAGGCTATTCGGCTATGA
CTGGGCACAACAGACAATCGGCTGCTCTGATGCCGCCGTGTTCCGGCTGTCAGCGCAGGGGCGCCCGGTT
CTTTTTGTCAAGACCGACCTGTCCGGTGCCCTGAATGAACTCCAAGACGAGGCAGCGCGGCTATCGTGGC
TGGCCACGACGGGCGTTCCTTGCGCAGCTGTGCTCGACGTTGTCACTGAAGCGGGAAGGGACTGGCTGCT
ATTGGGCGAAGTGCCGGGGCAGGATCTCCTGTCATCTCACCTTGCTCCTGCCGAGAAAGTATCCATCATG
GCTGATGCAATGCGGCGGCTGCATACGCTTGATCCGGCTACCTGCCCATTCGACCACCAAGCGAAACATC
GCATCGAGCGAGGACGTACTCGGATGGAAGCCGGTCTTGTCGATCAGGATGATCTGGACGAAGAGCATCA
GGGGCTCGCGCCAGCCGAACTGTTCGCCAGGCTCAAGGCGCGGATGCCCGACGGCGAGGATCTCGTCGTG
ACCCAGGGCGATGCCTGCTTGCCGAATATCATGGTGGAAAATGGCCGCTTTTCTGGATTCATCGACTGTG
GCCGGCTGGGTGTGGCGGACCGCTATCAGGACATAGCGTTGGCTACCCGTGATATTGCTGAAGAGCTTGG
CGGCGAATGGGCTGACCGCTTCCTCGTGCTTTACGGTATCGCCGCTCCCGATTCGCAGCGCATCGCCTTC
TATCGCCTTCTTGACGAGTTCTTCTGAGCTTGTCAAGCAGATCGTTCAAACATTTGGCAATAAAGTTTCT
TAAGATTGAATCCTGTTGCCGGTCTTGCGATGATTATCATATAATTTCTGTTGAATTACGTTAAGCATGT
AATAATTAACATGTAATGCATGACGTTATTTATGAGATGGGTTTTTATGATTAGAGTCCCGCAATTATAC
ATTTAATACGCGATAGAAAACAAAATATAGCGCGCAAACTAGGATAAATTATCGCGCGCGGTGTCATCTA
TGTTACTAGATCGACGCTGGATCCGAATTCGGCAGGGCCCACTGCATCCACCCCAGTACATTAAAAACGT
CCGCAATGTGTTATTAAGTTGTCTAAGCGTCAATTTGTTTACACCACAATATATCCTGCCACCAGCCAGC
CAACAGCTCCCCGACCGGCAGCTCGGCACAAAATCACCACTCGATACAGGCAGCCCATCAGCCGTGCGGC
TGCATGAAATCCTGGCCGGTTTGTCTGATGCCAAGCTGGCGGCCTGGCCGGCCAGCTTGGCCGCTGAAGA
AACCGAGCGCCGCCGTCTAAAAAGGTGATGTGTATTTGAGTAAAACAGCTTGCGTCATGCGGTCGCTGCG
TATATGATGCGATGAGTAAATAAACAAATACGCAAGGGGAACGCATGAAGGTTATCGCTGTACTTAACCA
GAAAGGCGGGTCAGGCAAGACGACCATCGCAACCCATCTAGCCCGCGCCCTGCAACTCGCCGGGGCCGAT
GTTCTGTTAGTCGATTCCGATCCCCAGGGCAGTGCCCGCGATTGGGCGGCCGTGCGGGAAGATCAACCGC
TAACCGTTGTCGGCATCGACCGCCCGACGATTGACCGCGACGTGAAGGCCATCGGCCGGCGCGACTTCGT
AGTGATCGACGGAGCGCCCCAGGCGGCGGACTTGGCTGTGTCCGCGATCAAGGCAGCCGACTTCGTGCTG
ATTCCGGTGCAGCCAAGCCCTTACGACATATGGGCCACCGCCGACCTGGTGGAGCTGGTTAAGCAGCGCA
TTGAGGTCACGGATGGAAGGCTACAAGCGGCCTTTGTCGTGTCGCGGGCGATCAAAGGCACGCGCATCGG
CGGTGAGGTTGCCGAGGCGCTGGCCGGGTACGAGCTGCCCATTCTTGAGTCCCGTATCACGCAGCGCGTG
AGCTACCCAGGCACTGCCGCCGCCGGCACAACCGTTCTTGAATCAGAACCCGAGGGCGACGCTGCCCGCG
AGGTCCAGGCGCTGGCCGCTGAAATTAAATCAAAACTCATTTGAGTTAATGAGGTAAAGAGAAAATGAGC
AAAAGCACAAACACGCTAAGTGCCGGCCGTCCGAGCGCACGCAGCAGCAAGGCTGCAACGTTGGCCAGCC
TGGCAGACACGCCAGCCATGAAGCGGGTCAACTTTCAGTTGCCGGCGGAGGATCACACCAAGCTGAAGAT
GTACGCGGTACGCCAAGGCAAGACCATTACCGAGCTGCTATCTGAATACATCGCGCAGCTACCAGAGTAA
ATGAGCAAATGAATAAATGAGTAGATGAATTTTAGCGGCTAAAGGAGGCGGCATGGAAAATCAAGAACAA
CCAGGCACCGACGCCGTGGAATGCCCCATGTGTGGAGGAACGGGCGGTTGGCCAGGCGTAAGCGGCTGGG
TTGTCTGCCGGCCCTGCAATGGCACTGGAACCCCCAAGCCCGAGGAATCGGCGTGAGCGGTCGCAAACCA
TCCGGCCCGGTACAAATCGGCGCGGCGCTGGGTGATGACCTGGTGGAGAAGTTGAAGGCCGCGCAGGCCG
CCCAGCGGCAACGCATCGAGGCAGAAGCACGCCCCGGTGAATCGTGGCAAGCGGCCGCTGATCGAATCCG
CAAAGAATCCCGGCAACCGCCGGCAGCCGGTGCGTCGTCGATTAGGAAGCCGCCCAAGGGCGACGAGCAA
CCAGATTTTTTCGTTCCGATGCTCTATGACGTGGGCACCCGCGATAGTCGCAGCATCATGGACGTGGCCG
TTTTCCGTCTGTCGAAGCGTGACCGACGAGCTGGCGAGGTGATCCGCTACGAGCTTCCAGACGGGCACGT
AGAGGTTTCCGCAGGGCCGGCCGGCATGGCCAGTGTGTGGGATTACGACCTGGTACTGATGGCGGTTTCC
CATCTAACCGAATCCATGAACCGATACCGGGAAGGGAAGGGAGACAAGCCCGGCCGCGTGTTCCGTCCAC
ACGTTGCGGACGTACTCAAGTTCTGCCGGCGAGCCGATGGCGGAAAGCAGAAAGACGACCTGGTAGAAAC
CTGCATTCGGTTAAACACCACGCACGTTGCCATGCAGCGTACGAAGAAGGCCAAGAACGGCCGCCTGGTG
ACGGTATCCGAGGGTGAAGCCTTGATTAGCCGCTACAAGATCGTAAAGAGCGAAACCGGGCGGCCGGAGT
ACATCGAGATCGAGCTAGCTGATTGGATGTACCGCGAGATCACAGAAGGCAAGAACCCGGACGTGCTGAC
GGTTCACCCCGATTACTTTTTGATCGATCCCGGCATCGGCCGTTTTCTCTACCGCCTGGCACGCCGCGCC
GCAGGCAAGGCAGAAGCCAGATGGTTGTTCAAGACGATCTACGAACGCAGTGGCAGCGCCGGAGAGTTCA
AGAAGTTCTGTTTCACCGTGCGCAAGCTGATCGGGTCAAATGACCTGCCGGAGTACGATTTGAAGGAGGA
GGCGGGGCAGGCTGGCCCGATCCTAGTCATGCGCTACCGCAACCTGATCGAGGGCGAAGCATCCGCCGGT
TCCTAATGTACGGAGCAGATGCTAGGGCAAATTGCCCTAGCAGGGGAAAAAGGTCGAAAAAGCTTCTTTC
CTGTGGATAGCACGTACATTGGGAACCCAAAGCCGTACATTGGGAACCGGAACCCGTACATTGGGAACCC
AAAGCCGTACATTGGGAACCGGTCACACATGTAAGTGACTGATATAAAAGAGAAAAAAGGCGATTTTTCC
GCCTAAAACTCTTTAAAACTTATTAAAACTCTTAAAACCCGCCTGGCCTGTGCATAACTGTCTGGCCAGC
GCACAGCCGAAGAGCTGCAAAAAGCGCCTACCCTTCGGTCGCTGCGCTCCCTACGCCCCGCCGCTTCGCG
TCGGCCTATCGCGGCCGCTGGCCGCTCAAAAATGGCTGGCCTACGGCCAGGCAATCTACCAGGGCGCGGA
CAAGCCGCGCCGTCGCCACTCGACCGCCGGCGCCCACATCAAGGCACCGAGCTCCCATCCCCCCAGGGGC
TGCGCCCCTCGGCCGCGAACGGCCTCACCCCAAAAATGGCAGCGCTGGCCAATTCGTGCGCGGAACCCCT
ATTTGTTTATTTTTCTAAATACATTCAAATATGTATCCGCTCATGAGACAATAACCTTGATAAATGCTTC
AATAATATTGAAAAAGGAAGAGTATGGCTAAAATGAGAATATCACCGGAATTGAAAAAACTGATCGAAAA
ATACCGCTGCGCAAAAGATACGGAAGGAATGTCTCCTGCTAAGGTATATAAGCTGGTGGGAGAAAATGAA
AACCTATATTTAAAAATGACGGACAGCCGGTATAAAGGGACCACCTATGATGTGGAACGGGAAAAGGACA
TGATGCTATGGCTGGAAGGAAAGCTGCCTGTTCCAAAGGTCCTGCACTTTGAACGGCATGATGGCTGGAG
CAATCTGCTCATGAGTGAGGCCGATGGCGTCCTTTGCTCGGAAGAGTATGAAGATGAACAAAGCCCTGAA
AAGATTATCGAGCTGTATGCGGAGTGCATCAGGCTCTTTCACTCCATCGACATATCGGATTGTCCCTATA
CGAATAGCTTAGACAGCCGCTTAGCCGAATTGGATTACTTACTGAATAACGATCTGGCCGATGTGGATTG
CGAAAACTGGGAAGAGGACACTCCATTTAAAGATCCGCGCGAGCTGTATGATTTTTTAAAGACGGAAAAG
CCCGAAGAGGAACTTGTCTTTTCCCACGGCGACCTGGGAGACAGCAACATCTTTGTGAAAGATGGCAAAG
TAAGTGGCTTTATTGATCTTGGGAGAAGCGGCAGGGCGGACAAGTGGTATGACATTGCCTTCTGCGTCCG
GTCGATCAGGGAGGATATCGGGGAAGAACAGTATGTCGAGCTATTTTTTGACTTACTGGGGATCAAGCCT
GATTGGGAGAAAATAAAATATTATATTTTACTGGATGAATTGTTTTAGCTGTCAGACCAAGTTTACTCAT
ATATACTTTAGATTGATTTAAAACTTCATTTTTAATTTAAAAGGATCTAGGTGAAGATCCTTTTTGATAA
TCTCATGACCAAAATCCCTTAACGTGAGTTTTCGTTC
