>Addgene plasmid #164747 | LjUBQ:MtIDA35:T35s | depositor partial sequence | sequence record 319972 | partial
ATGGGTAGCAATAACATGATAAAGTTGTTCTTGTTGACAACATTAATTCTTCTTGTATTGAGTATAGAGA
ACACAAGTGCAGCAAGAACACTACTACAAAGAGGTCCAGTGAAAGGTTCAACGAAGAATCCATGCTCTAC
AGTTCCTGGTCGCAGTAAAGGGCGTTGTACTTTGGCTGAAATCCATGTTGCTGGACATATTAACGTTGTT
CATTCATCACCACCACCTTTTCCTGCAGATATAATTCCCAAGTTTGGAGCAGCTGTTATTAATAATGAAC
AAAAAAGAGAGCTCATCAAGACCTTCACTGAATCAGACAAACATCTACAATTTAAAAAATGA
